Addgene plasmid #86613: eSpCas9(1.1)_No_FLAG_ATP1A1_G3_Dual_sgRNA
Purpose: Vector for tandem expression of ATP1A1 G3 sgRNA in combination with a user-specified sgRNA from two independent U6 promoters. Cloning of oligos for second sgRNA using BbsI sites. Px333-like plasmid
Depositing lab: Yannick Doyon. Depositing organization: Universite Laval. Publication: Marker-free coselection for CRISPR-driven genome editing in human cells. Agudelo D, Duringer A, Bozoyan L, Huard CC, Carter S, Loehr J, Synodinou D, Drouin M, Salsman J, Dellaire G, Laganiere J, Doyon Y. Nat Methods. 2017 Apr 17. doi: 10.1038/nmeth.4265. PubMed 28417998.
Backbone
  Vector backbone: pX330-U6-Chimeric_BB-CBh-hSpCas9
  Total vector size (bp): 8858
  Vector type: Mammalian Expression, CRISPR ; Co-selection via HDR using ouabain
Growth in bacteria
  Bacterial resistance: Ampicillin, 100 μg/mL
  Growth temperature: 37°C
  Growth strain: DH5alpha
  Copy number: High Copy
Gene/Insert
  Gene/Insert name: ATP1A1 G3 sgRNA + user-specified sgRNA + FLAGless enhanced specificity Cas9 (1.1) (alt name: eSpCas9(1.1)_No_FLAG)
  Species: S. pyogenes
  Insert size (bp): 8858
  Mutation: K848A, K1003A, & R1060A
  Promoter: CBh
  Cloning method: Restriction Enzyme; 5′ cloning site AgeI (not destroyed); 3′ cloning site EcoRI (not destroyed)
  Sequencing primers: 5′ GCAGACAAATGGCTCTAGCTG; 3′ CAGCTAGAGCCATTTGTCTGC
Terms and licenses: Academic/Nonprofit Terms; Industry Terms: Not Available to Industry
Depositor comments: ATP1A1 G3 gRNA target sequence is GAGTTCTGTAATTCAGCATA
How to cite: eSpCas9(1.1)_No_FLAG_ATP1A1_G3_Dual_sgRNA was a gift from Yannick Doyon (Addgene plasmid # 86613 ; http://n2t.net/addgene:86613 ; RRID:Addgene_86613)
