[The description below was written by a language model from this plasmid's Addgene catalogue record and pLannotate feature annotations shown in this document.]
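Description:
eSpCas9(1.1)_No_FLAG_ATP1A1_G3_Dual_sgRNA is an 8,858 bp mammalian CRISPR expression plasmid built on the pX330-U6-Chimeric_BB-CBh-hSpCas9 backbone and described by its depositors as pX333-like, meaning it carries two guide RNA cassettes alongside the nuclease. It is propagated in E. coli as a high-copy plasmid through a ColE1/pUC-type origin and selected with ampicillin via the β-lactamase gene. The annotation also picks up an M13/f1-type phage origin, a single AAV2 ITR remnant, and small fragments of bom, rop and attB1. These appear to be backbone carry-over rather than functional parts.

The payload consists of two independent human U6 (RNA polymerase III) promoters, each followed by a Streptococcus pyogenes gRNA scaffold. One cassette is preloaded with the G3 guide against ATP1A1, and the other accepts annealed oligos for a user-specified guide through BbsI sites. The record does not say which position holds which guide. Downstream, the CBh promoter (CMV enhancer, chicken β-actin promoter and a hybrid intron) drives SpCas9 carrying the K848A, K1003A and R1060A substitutions. These define the enhanced-specificity eSpCas9(1.1) variant, designed to reduce off-target cleavage. The coding sequence lacks the FLAG epitope of the parental vector, ends in a nucleoplasmin nuclear localization signal, and is terminated by a bGH polyadenylation signal.

The plasmid is intended for marker-free co-selection of genome edits in human cells. HDR-mediated editing of ATP1A1, which encodes the Na+/K+ ATPase subunit targeted by ouabain, allows ouabain selection. This selection enriches for cells that have also been modified at the second, user-chosen locus.
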