Features (pLannotate 1.2.2; 21 found; start..end, strand, type, name):
      1..241     +  promoter       U6 promoter: RNA polymerase III promoter for human U6 snRNA
    268..343     +  misc_RNA       gRNA scaffold: guide RNA scaffold for the Streptococcus pyogenes CRISPR/Cas9 system
    350..393     +  misc_RNA       gRNA scaffold (fragment): guide RNA scaffold for the Streptococcus pyogenes CRISPR/Cas9 system
    434..451     +  protein_bind   attB1 (fragment): mutant version of attB; recombination site for the Gateway® BP reaction BP Clonase™
    503..743     +  promoter       U6 promoter: RNA polymerase III promoter for human U6 snRNA
    772..847     +  misc_RNA       gRNA scaffold: guide RNA scaffold for the Streptococcus pyogenes CRISPR/Cas9 system
    861..1146    +  enhancer       CMV enhancer: human cytomegalovirus immediate early enhancer; contains an 18-bp deletion relative to the standard CMV enhancer
   1148..1425    +  promoter       chicken β-actin promoter: No description available
   1426..1654    +  intron         hybrid intron: hybrid between chicken β-actin (CBA) and minute virus of mice (MMV) introns (Gray et al., 2011)
   1723..3324    +  CDS            Cas9(N): N-terminal portion of Streptococcus pyogenes Cas9 (Zetsche et al., 2015)
   3325..5823    +  CDS            Cas9(C): C-terminal portion of Streptococcus pyogenes Cas9 (Zetsche et al., 2015)
   5824..5871    +  CDS            nucleoplasmin NLS: bipartite nuclear localization signal from nucleoplasmin
   5905..6016    +  polyA_signal   bGH poly(A) signal: bovine growth hormone polyadenylation signal
   6121..6261    +  repeat_region  AAV2 ITR: inverted terminal repeat of adeno-associated virus serotype 2 inverted
   6266..6317    -  misc_feature   bom (fragment): basis of mobility region from pBR322
   6336..6716    +  rep_origin     M13 ori (sequence partly withheld): M13 bacteriophage origin of replication; arrow indicates direction of (+) strand synthesis
   6792..6841    -  misc_feature   bom (fragment): basis of mobility region from pBR322
   6943..6978    -  CDS            rop (fragment): Rop protein, which maintains plasmids at low copy number; rop
   7073..7177    +  promoter       AmpR promoter: bla
   7178..8038    +  CDS            AmpR: β-lactamase; bla; confers resistance to ampicillin, carbenicillin, and related antibiotics
   8209..8797    +  rep_origin     ori: high-copy-number ColE1/pMB1/pBR322/pUC origin of replication
>Addgene plasmid #86613 | eSpCas9(1.1)_No_FLAG_ATP1A1_G3_Dual_sgRNA | depositor full sequence | sequence record 168851 | eSpCas9(1.1)_No_FLAG_ATP1A1_G3_Dual_sgRNA sequence 8858 bps
GAGGGCCTATTTCCCATGATTCCTTCATATTTGCATATACGATACAAGGCTGTTAGAGAGATAATTGGAA
TTAATTTGACTGTAAACACAAAGATATTAGTACAAAATACGTGACGTAGAAAGTAATAATTTCTTGGGTA
GTTTGCAGTTTTAAAATTATGTTTTAAAATGGACTATCATATGCTTACCGTAACTTGAAAGTATTTCGAT
TTCTTGGCTTTATATATCTTGTGGAAAGGACGAAACACCGGGTCTTCGAGAAGACCTGTTTTAGAGCTAG
AAATAGCAAGTTAAAATAAGGCTAGTCCGTTATCAACTTGAAAAAGTGGCACCGAGTCGGTGCTTTTTTG
TTTTAGAGCTAGAAATAGCAAGTTAAAATAAGGCTAGTCCGTTTTTAGCGCGTGCGCCAATTCTGCAGAC
AAATGGCTCTAGCTGTACAAAAAAGCAGGCTTTAAAGGAACCAATTCAGTCGACTGGATCCGGTACCAAG
GTCGGGCAGGAAGAGGGCCTATTTCCCATGATTCCTTCATATTTGCATATACGATACAAGGCTGTTAGAG
AGATAATTAGAATTAATTTGACTGTAAACACAAAGATATTAGTACAAAATACGTGACGTAGAAAGTAATA
ATTTCTTGGGTAGTTTGCAGTTTTAAAATTATGTTTTAAAATGGACTATCATATGCTTACCGTAACTTGA
AAGTATTTCGATTTCTTGGCTTTATATATCTTGTGGAAAGGACGAAACACCGAGTTCTGTAATTCAGCAT
AGTTTTAGAGCTAGAAATAGCAAGTTAAAATAAGGCTAGTCCGTTATCAACTTGAAAAAGTGGCACCGAG
TCGGTGCTTTTTTTAAGCTCCGTTACATAACTTACGGTAAATGGCCCGCCTGGCTGACCGCCCAACGACC
CCCGCCCATTGACGTCAATAGTAACGCCAATAGGGACTTTCCATTGACGTCAATGGGTGGAGTATTTACG
GTAAACTGCCCACTTGGCAGTACATCAAGTGTATCATATGCCAAGTACGCCCCCTATTGACGTCAATGAC
GGTAAATGGCCCGCCTGGCATTGTGCCCAGTACATGACCTTATGGGACTTTCCTACTTGGCAGTACATCT
ACGTATTAGTCATCGCTATTACCATGGTCGAGGTGAGCCCCACGTTCTGCTTCACTCTCCCCATCTCCCC
CCCCTCCCCACCCCCAATTTTGTATTTATTTATTTTTTAATTATTTTGTGCAGCGATGGGGGCGGGGGGG
GGGGGGGGGCGCGCGCCAGGCGGGGCGGGGCGGGGCGAGGGGCGGGGCGGGGCGAGGCGGAGAGGTGCGG
CGGCAGCCAATCAGAGCGGCGCGCTCCGAAAGTTTCCTTTTATGGCGAGGCGGCGGCGGCGGCGGCCCTA
TAAAAAGCGAAGCGCGCGGCGGGCGGGAGTCGCTGCGACGCTGCCTTCGCCCCGTGCCCCGCTCCGCCGC
CGCCTCGCGCCGCCCGCCCCGGCTCTGACTGACCGCGTTACTCCCACAGGTGAGCGGGCGGGACGGCCCT
TCTCCTCCGGGCTGTAATTAGCTGAGCAAGAGGTAAGGGTTTAAGGGATGGTTGGTTGGTGGGGTATTAA
TGTTTAATTACCTGGAGCACCTGCCTGAAATCACTTTTTTTCAGGTTGGACCGGTGCCACCATGGCCCCA
AAGAAGAAGCGGAAGGTCGGTATCCACGGAGTCCCAGCAGCCGACAAGAAGTACAGCATCGGCCTGGACA
TCGGCACCAACTCTGTGGGCTGGGCCGTGATCACCGACGAGTACAAGGTGCCCAGCAAGAAATTCAAGGT
GCTGGGCAACACCGACCGGCACAGCATCAAGAAGAACCTGATCGGAGCCCTGCTGTTCGACAGCGGCGAA
ACAGCCGAGGCCACCCGGCTGAAGAGAACCGCCAGAAGAAGATACACCAGACGGAAGAACCGGATCTGCT
ATCTGCAAGAGATCTTCAGCAACGAGATGGCCAAGGTGGACGACAGCTTCTTCCACAGACTGGAAGAGTC
CTTCCTGGTGGAAGAGGATAAGAAGCACGAGCGGCACCCCATCTTCGGCAACATCGTGGACGAGGTGGCC
TACCACGAGAAGTACCCCACCATCTACCACCTGAGAAAGAAACTGGTGGACAGCACCGACAAGGCCGACC
TGCGGCTGATCTATCTGGCCCTGGCCCACATGATCAAGTTCCGGGGCCACTTCCTGATCGAGGGCGACCT
GAACCCCGACAACAGCGACGTGGACAAGCTGTTCATCCAGCTGGTGCAGACCTACAACCAGCTGTTCGAG
GAAAACCCCATCAACGCCAGCGGCGTGGACGCCAAGGCCATCCTGTCTGCCAGACTGAGCAAGAGCAGAC
GGCTGGAAAATCTGATCGCCCAGCTGCCCGGCGAGAAGAAGAATGGCCTGTTCGGAAACCTGATTGCCCT
GAGCCTGGGCCTGACCCCCAACTTCAAGAGCAACTTCGACCTGGCCGAGGATGCCAAACTGCAGCTGAGC
AAGGACACCTACGACGACGACCTGGACAACCTGCTGGCCCAGATCGGCGACCAGTACGCCGACCTGTTTC
TGGCCGCCAAGAACCTGTCCGACGCCATCCTGCTGAGCGACATCCTGAGAGTGAACACCGAGATCACCAA
GGCCCCCCTGAGCGCCTCTATGATCAAGAGATACGACGAGCACCACCAGGACCTGACCCTGCTGAAAGCT
CTCGTGCGGCAGCAGCTGCCTGAGAAGTACAAAGAGATTTTCTTCGACCAGAGCAAGAACGGCTACGCCG
GCTACATTGACGGCGGAGCCAGCCAGGAAGAGTTCTACAAGTTCATCAAGCCCATCCTGGAAAAGATGGA
CGGCACCGAGGAACTGCTCGTGAAGCTGAACAGAGAGGACCTGCTGCGGAAGCAGCGGACCTTCGACAAC
GGCAGCATCCCCCACCAGATCCACCTGGGAGAGCTGCACGCCATTCTGCGGCGGCAGGAAGATTTTTACC
CATTCCTGAAGGACAACCGGGAAAAGATCGAGAAGATCCTGACCTTCCGCATCCCCTACTACGTGGGCCC
TCTGGCCAGGGGAAACAGCAGATTCGCCTGGATGACCAGAAAGAGCGAGGAAACCATCACCCCCTGGAAC
TTCGAGGAAGTGGTGGACAAGGGCGCTTCCGCCCAGAGCTTCATCGAGCGGATGACCAACTTCGATAAGA
ACCTGCCCAACGAGAAGGTGCTGCCCAAGCACAGCCTGCTGTACGAGTACTTCACCGTGTATAACGAGCT
GACCAAAGTGAAATACGTGACCGAGGGAATGAGAAAGCCCGCCTTCCTGAGCGGCGAGCAGAAAAAGGCC
ATCGTGGACCTGCTGTTCAAGACCAACCGGAAAGTGACCGTGAAGCAGCTGAAAGAGGACTACTTCAAGA
AAATCGAGTGCTTCGACTCCGTGGAAATCTCCGGCGTGGAAGATCGGTTCAACGCCTCCCTGGGCACATA
CCACGATCTGCTGAAAATTATCAAGGACAAGGACTTCCTGGACAATGAGGAAAACGAGGACATTCTGGAA
GATATCGTGCTGACCCTGACACTGTTTGAGGACAGAGAGATGATCGAGGAACGGCTGAAAACCTATGCCC
ACCTGTTCGACGACAAAGTGATGAAGCAGCTGAAGCGGCGGAGATACACCGGCTGGGGCAGGCTGAGCCG
GAAGCTGATCAACGGCATCCGGGACAAGCAGTCCGGCAAGACAATCCTGGATTTCCTGAAGTCCGACGGC
TTCGCCAACAGAAACTTCATGCAGCTGATCCACGACGACAGCCTGACCTTTAAAGAGGACATCCAGAAAG
CCCAGGTGTCCGGCCAGGGCGATAGCCTGCACGAGCACATTGCCAATCTGGCCGGCAGCCCCGCCATTAA
GAAGGGCATCCTGCAGACAGTGAAGGTGGTGGACGAGCTCGTGAAAGTGATGGGCCGGCACAAGCCCGAG
AACATCGTGATCGAAATGGCCAGAGAGAACCAGACCACCCAGAAGGGACAGAAGAACAGCCGCGAGAGAA
TGAAGCGGATCGAAGAGGGCATCAAAGAGCTGGGCAGCCAGATCCTGAAAGAACACCCCGTGGAAAACAC
CCAGCTGCAGAACGAGAAGCTGTACCTGTACTACCTGCAGAATGGGCGGGATATGTACGTGGACCAGGAA
CTGGACATCAACCGGCTGTCCGACTACGATGTGGACCATATCGTGCCTCAGAGCTTTCTGGCCGACGACT
CCATCGACAACAAGGTGCTGACCAGAAGCGACAAGAACCGGGGCAAGAGCGACAACGTGCCCTCCGAAGA
GGTCGTGAAGAAGATGAAGAACTACTGGCGGCAGCTGCTGAACGCCAAGCTGATTACCCAGAGAAAGTTC
GACAATCTGACCAAGGCCGAGAGAGGCGGCCTGAGCGAACTGGATAAGGCCGGCTTCATCAAGAGACAGC
TGGTGGAAACCCGGCAGATCACAAAGCACGTGGCACAGATCCTGGACTCCCGGATGAACACTAAGTACGA
CGAGAATGACAAGCTGATCCGGGAAGTGAAAGTGATCACCCTGAAGTCCAAGCTGGTGTCCGATTTCCGG
AAGGATTTCCAGTTTTACAAAGTGCGCGAGATCAACAACTACCACCACGCCCACGACGCCTACCTGAACG
CCGTCGTGGGAACCGCCCTGATCAAAAAGTACCCTGCGCTGGAAAGCGAGTTCGTGTACGGCGACTACAA
GGTGTACGACGTGCGGAAGATGATCGCCAAGAGCGAGCAGGAAATCGGCAAGGCTACCGCCAAGTACTTC
TTCTACAGCAACATCATGAACTTTTTCAAGACCGAGATTACCCTGGCCAACGGCGAGATCCGGAAGGCGC
CTCTGATCGAGACAAACGGCGAAACCGGGGAGATCGTGTGGGATAAGGGCCGGGATTTTGCCACCGTGCG
GAAAGTGCTGAGCATGCCCCAAGTGAATATCGTGAAAAAGACCGAGGTGCAGACAGGCGGCTTCAGCAAA
GAGTCTATCCTGCCCAAGAGGAACAGCGATAAGCTGATCGCCAGAAAGAAGGACTGGGACCCTAAGAAGT
ACGGCGGCTTCGACAGCCCCACCGTGGCCTATTCTGTGCTGGTGGTGGCCAAAGTGGAAAAGGGCAAGTC
CAAGAAACTGAAGAGTGTGAAAGAGCTGCTGGGGATCACCATCATGGAAAGAAGCAGCTTCGAGAAGAAT
CCCATCGACTTTCTGGAAGCCAAGGGCTACAAAGAAGTGAAAAAGGACCTGATCATCAAGCTGCCTAAGT
ACTCCCTGTTCGAGCTGGAAAACGGCCGGAAGAGAATGCTGGCCTCTGCCGGCGAACTGCAGAAGGGAAA
CGAACTGGCCCTGCCCTCCAAATATGTGAACTTCCTGTACCTGGCCAGCCACTATGAGAAGCTGAAGGGC
TCCCCCGAGGATAATGAGCAGAAACAGCTGTTTGTGGAACAGCACAAGCACTACCTGGACGAGATCATCG
AGCAGATCAGCGAGTTCTCCAAGAGAGTGATCCTGGCCGACGCTAATCTGGACAAAGTGCTGTCCGCCTA
CAACAAGCACCGGGATAAGCCCATCAGAGAGCAGGCCGAGAATATCATCCACCTGTTTACCCTGACCAAT
CTGGGAGCCCCTGCCGCCTTCAAGTACTTTGACACCACCATCGACCGGAAGAGGTACACCAGCACCAAAG
AGGTGCTGGACGCCACCCTGATCCACCAGAGCATCACCGGCCTGTACGAGACACGGATCGACCTGTCTCA
GCTGGGAGGCGACAAAAGGCCGGCGGCCACGAAAAAGGCCGGCCAGGCAAAAAAGAAAAAGTAAGAATTC
CTAGAGCTCGCTGATCAGCCTCGACTGTGCCTTCTAGTTGCCAGCCATCTGTTGTTTGCCCCTCCCCCGT
GCCTTCCTTGACCCTGGAAGGTGCCACTCCCACTGTCCTTTCCTAATAAAATGAGGAAATTGCATCGCAT
TGTCTGAGTAGGTGTCATTCTATTCTGGGGGGTGGGGTGGGGCAGGACAGCAAGGGGGAGGATTGGGAAG
AGAATAGCAGGCATGCTGGGGAGCGGCCGCAGGAACCCCTAGTGATGGAGTTGGCCACTCCCTCTCTGCG
CGCTCGCTCGCTCACTGAGGCCGGGCGACCAAAGGTCGCCCGACGCCCGGGCTTTGCCCGGGCGGCCTCA
GTGAGCGAGCGAGCGCGCAGCTGCCTGCAGGGGCGCCTGATGCGGTATTTTCTCCTTACGCATCTGTGCG
GTATTTCACACCGCATA
[142 nt withheld, positions 6318-6459]
C
[141 nt withheld, positions 6461-6601]
CCTTTGACGTTGGAGTCCACGTTCTTT
[37 nt withheld, positions 6629-6665]
ACCCTATCTCGGGCTATTCTTTTGATTTATAAGGGATTTTGCCGATTTCGGCCTATTGGTTAAAAAATGA
GCTGATTTAACAAAAATTTAACGCGAATTTTAACAAAATATTAACGTTTACAATTTTATGGTGCACTCTC
AGTACAATCTGCTCTGATGCCGCATAGTTAAGCCAGCCCCGACACCCGCCAACACCCGCTGACGCGCCCT
GACGGGCTTGTCTGCTCCCGGCATCCGCTTACAGACAAGCTGTGACCGTCTCCGGGAGCTGCATGTGTCA
GAGGTTTTCACCGTCATCACCGAAACGCGCGAGACGAAAGGGCCTCGTGATACGCCTATTTTTATAGGTT
AATGTCATGATAATAATGGTTTCTTAGACGTCAGGTGGCACTTTTCGGGGAAATGTGCGCGGAACCCCTA
TTTGTTTATTTTTCTAAATACATTCAAATATGTATCCGCTCATGAGACAATAACCCTGATAAATGCTTCA
ATAATATTGAAAAAGGAAGAGTATGAGTATTCAACATTTCCGTGTCGCCCTTATTCCCTTTTTTGCGGCA
TTTTGCCTTCCTGTTTTTGCTCACCCAGAAACGCTGGTGAAAGTAAAAGATGCTGAAGATCAGTTGGGTG
CACGAGTGGGTTACATCGAACTGGATCTCAACAGCGGTAAGATCCTTGAGAGTTTTCGCCCCGAAGAACG
TTTTCCAATGATGAGCACTTTTAAAGTTCTGCTATGTGGCGCGGTATTATCCCGTATTGACGCCGGGCAA
GAGCAACTCGGTCGCCGCATACACTATTCTCAGAATGACTTGGTTGAGTACTCACCAGTCACAGAAAAGC
ATCTTACGGATGGCATGACAGTAAGAGAATTATGCAGTGCTGCCATAACCATGAGTGATAACACTGCGGC
CAACTTACTTCTGACAACGATCGGAGGACCGAAGGAGCTAACCGCTTTTTTGCACAACATGGGGGATCAT
GTAACTCGCCTTGATCGTTGGGAACCGGAGCTGAATGAAGCCATACCAAACGACGAGCGTGACACCACGA
TGCCTGTAGCAATGGCAACAACGTTGCGCAAACTATTAACTGGCGAACTACTTACTCTAGCTTCCCGGCA
ACAATTAATAGACTGGATGGAGGCGGATAAAGTTGCAGGACCACTTCTGCGCTCGGCCCTTCCGGCTGGC
TGGTTTATTGCTGATAAATCTGGAGCCGGTGAGCGTGGAAGCCGCGGTATCATTGCAGCACTGGGGCCAG
ATGGTAAGCCCTCCCGTATCGTAGTTATCTACACGACGGGGAGTCAGGCAACTATGGATGAACGAAATAG
ACAGATCGCTGAGATAGGTGCCTCACTGATTAAGCATTGGTAACTGTCAGACCAAGTTTACTCATATATA
CTTTAGATTGATTTAAAACTTCATTTTTAATTTAAAAGGATCTAGGTGAAGATCCTTTTTGATAATCTCA
TGACCAAAATCCCTTAACGTGAGTTTTCGTTCCACTGAGCGTCAGACCCCGTAGAAAAGATCAAAGGATC
TTCTTGAGATCCTTTTTTTCTGCGCGTAATCTGCTGCTTGCAAACAAAAAAACCACCGCTACCAGCGGTG
GTTTGTTTGCCGGATCAAGAGCTACCAACTCTTTTTCCGAAGGTAACTGGCTTCAGCAGAGCGCAGATAC
CAAATACTGTCCTTCTAGTGTAGCCGTAGTTAGGCCACCACTTCAAGAACTCTGTAGCACCGCCTACATA
CCTCGCTCTGCTAATCCTGTTACCAGTGGCTGCTGCCAGTGGCGATAAGTCGTGTCTTACCGGGTTGGAC
TCAAGACGATAGTTACCGGATAAGGCGCAGCGGTCGGGCTGAACGGGGGGTTCGTGCACACAGCCCAGCT
TGGAGCGAACGACCTACACCGAACTGAGATACCTACAGCGTGAGCTATGAGAAAGCGCCACGCTTCCCGA
AGGGAGAAAGGCGGACAGGTATCCGGTAAGCGGCAGGGTCGGAACAGGAGAGCGCACGAGGGAGCTTCCA
GGGGGAAACGCCTGGTATCTTTATAGTCCTGTCGGGTTTCGCCACCTCTGACTTGAGCGTCGATTTTTGT
GATGCTCGTCAGGGGGGCGGAGCCTATGGAAAAACGCCAGCAACGCGGCCTTTTTACGGTTCCTGGCCTT
TTGCTGGCCTTTTGCTCACATGT
