>Addgene plasmid #86613 | eSpCas9(1.1)_No_FLAG_ATP1A1_G3_Dual_sgRNA | addgene partial sequence | sequence record 171415 | Addgene Partial NGS Result
GGCGGGAGTCGCTGCGCGCTGCCTTCGCCCCGTGCCCCGCTCCGCCGCCGCCTCGCGCCGCCCGCCCCGG
CTCTGACTGACCGCGTTACTCCCACAGGTGAGCGGGCGGGACGGCCCTTCTCCTCCGGGCTGTAATTAGC
TGAGCAAGAGGTAAGGGTTTAAGGGATGGTTGGTTGGTGGGGTATTAATGTTTAATTACCTGGAGCACCT
GCCTGAAATCACTTTTTTTCAGGTTGGACCGGTGCCACCATGGCCCCAAAGAAGAAGCGGAAGGTCGGTA
TCCACGGAGTCCCAGCAGCCGACAAGAAGTACAGCATCGGCCTGGACATCGGCACCAACTCTGTGGGCTG
GGCCGTGATCACCGACGAGTACAAGGTGCCCAGCAAGAAATTCAAGGTGCTGGGCAACACCGACCGGCAC
AGCATCAAGAAGAACCTGATCGGAGCCCTGCTGTTCGACAGCGGCGAAACAGCCGAGGCCACCCGGCTGA
AGAGAACCGCCAGAAGAAGATACACCAGACGGAAGAACCGGATCTGCTATCTGCAAGAGATCTTCAGCAA
CGAGATGGCCAAGGTGGACGACAGCTTCTTCCACAGACTGGAAGAGTCCTTCCTGGTGGAAGAGGATAAG
AAGCACGAGCGGCACCCCATCTTCGGCAACATCGTGGACGAGGTGGCCTACCACGAGAAGTACCCCACCA
TCTACCACCTGAGAAAGAAACTGGTGGACAGCACCGACAAGGCCGACCTGCGGCTGATCTATCTGGCCCT
GGCCCACATGATCAAGTTCCGGGGCCACTTCCTGATCGAGGGCGACCTGAACCCCGACAACAGCGACGTG
GACAAGCTGTTCATCCAGCTGGTGCAGACCTACAACCAGCTGTTCGAGGAAAACCCCATCAACGCCAGCG
GCGTGGACGCCAAGGCCATCCTGTCTGCCAGACTGAGCAAGAGCAGACGGCTGGAAAATCTGATCGCCCA
GCTGCCCGGCGAGAAGAAGAATGGCCTGTTCGGAAACCTGATTGCCCTGAGCCTGGGCCTGACCCCCAAC
TTCAAGAGCAACTTCGACCTGGCCGAGGATGCCAAACTGCAGCTGAGCAAGGACACCTACGACGACGACC
TGGACAACCTGCTGGCCCAGATCGGCGACCAGTACGCCGACCTGTTTCTGGCCGCCAAGAACCTGTCCGA
CGCCATCCTGCTGAGCGACATCCTGAGAGTGAACACCGAGATCACCAAGGCCCCCCTGAGCGCCTCTATG
ATCAAGAGATACGACGAGCACCACCAGGACCTGACCCTGCTGAAAGCTCTCGTGCGGCAGCAGCTGCCTG
AGAAGTACAAAGAGATTTTCTTCGACCAGAGCAAGAACGGCTACGCCGGCTACATTGACGGCGGAGCCAG
CCAGGAAGAGTTCTACAAGTTCATCAAGCCCATCCTGGAAAAGATGGACGGCACCGAGGAACTGCTCGTG
AAGCTGAACAGAGAGGACCTGCTGCGGAAGCAGCGGACCTTCGACAACGGCAGCATCCCCCACCAGATCC
ACCTGGGAGAGCTGCACGCCATTCTGCGGCGGCAGGAAGATTTTTACCCATTCCTGAAGGACAACCGGGA
AAAGATCGAGAAGATCCTGACCTTCCGCATCCCCTACTACGTGGGCCCTCTGGCCAGGGGAAACAGCAGA
TTCGCCTGGATGACCAGAAAGAGCGAGGAAACCATCACCCCCTGGAACTTCGAGGAAGTGGTGGACAAGG
GCGCTTCCGCCCAGAGCTTCATCGAGCGGATGACCAACTTCGATAAGAACCTGCCCAACGAGAAGGTGCT
GCCCAAGCACAGCCTGCTGTACGAGTACTTCACCGTGTATAACGAGCTGACCAAAGTGAAATACGTGACC
GAGGGAATGAGAAAGCCCGCCTTCCTGAGCGGCGAGCAGAAAAAGGCCATCGTGGACCTGCTGTTCAAGA
CCAACCGGAAAGTGACCGTGAAGCAGCTGAAAGAGGACTACTTCAAGAAAATCGAGTGCTTCGACTCCGT
GGAAATCTCCGGCGTGGAAGATCGGTTCAACGCCTCCCTGGGCACATACCACGATCTGCTGAAAATTATC
AAGGACAAGGACTTCCTGGACAATGAGGAAAACGAGGACATTCTGGAAGATATCGTGCTGACCCTGACAC
TGTTTGAGGACAGAGAGATGATCGAGGAACGGCTGAAAACCTATGCCCACCTGTTCGACGACAAAGTGAT
GAAGCAGCTGAAGCGGCGGAGATACACCGGCTGGGGCAGGCTGAGCCGGAAGCTGATCAACGGCATCCGG
GACAAGCAGTCCGGCAAGACAATCCTGGATTTCCTGAAGTCCGACGGCTTCGCCAACAGAAACTTCATGC
AGCTGATCCACGACGACAGCCTGACCTTTAAAGAGGACATCCAGAAAGCCCAGGTGTCCGGCCAGGGCGA
TAGCCTGCACGAGCACATTGCCAATCTGGCCGGCAGCCCCGCCATTAAGAAGGGCATCCTGCAGACAGTG
AAGGTGGTGGACGAGCTCGTGAAAGTGATGGGCCGGCACAAGCCCGAGAACATCGTGATCGAAATGGCCA
GAGAGAACCAGACCACCCAGAAGGGACAGAAGAACAGCCGCGAGAGAATGAAGCGGATCGAAGAGGGCAT
CAAAGAGCTGGGCAGCCAGATCCTGAAAGAACACCCCGTGGAAAACACCCAGCTGCAGAACGAGAAGCTG
TACCTGTACTACCTGCAGAATGGGCGGGATATGTACGTGGACCAGGAACTGGACATCAACCGGCTGTCCG
ACTACGATGTGGACCATATCGTGCCTCAGAGCTTTCTGGCCGACGACTCCATCGACAACAAGGTGCTGAC
CAGAAGCGACAAGAACCGGGGCAAGAGCGACAACGTGCCCTCCGAAGAGGTCGTGAAGAAGATGAAGAAC
TACTGGCGGCAGCTGCTGAACGCCAAGCTGATTACCCAGAGAAAGTTCGACAATCTGACCAAGGCCGAGA
GAGGCGGCCTGAGCGAACTGGATAAGGCCGGCTTCATCAAGAGACAGCTGGTGGAAACCCGGCAGATCAC
AAAGCACGTGGCACAGATCCTGGACTCCCGGATGAACACTAAGTACGACGAGAATGACAAGCTGATCCGG
GAAGTGAAAGTGATCACCCTGAAGTCCAAGCTGGTGTCCGATTTCCGGAAGGATTTCCAGTTTTACAAAG
TGCGCGAGATCAACAACTACCACCACGCCCACGACGCCTACCTGAACGCCGTCGTGGGAACCGCCCTGAT
CAAAAAGTACCCTGCGCTGGAAAGCGAGTTCGTGTACGGCGACTACAAGGTGTACGACGTGCGGAAGATG
ATCGCCAAGAGCGAGCAGGAAATCGGCAAGGCTACCGCCAAGTACTTCTTCTACAGCAACATCATGAACT
TTTTCAAGACCGAGATTACCCTGGCCAACGGCGAGATCCGGAAGGCGCCTCTGATCGAGACAAACGGCGA
AACCGGGGAGATCGTGTGGGATAAGGGCCGGGATTTTGCCACCGTGCGGAAAGTGCTGAGCATGCCCCAA
GTGAATATCGTGAAAAAGACCGAGGTGCAGACAGGCGGCTTCAGCAAAGAGTCTATCCTGCCCAAGAGGA
ACAGCGATAAGCTGATCGCCAGAAAGAAGGACTGGGACCCTAAGAAGTACGGCGGCTTCGACAGCCCCAC
CGTGGCCTATTCTGTGCTGGTGGTGGCCAAAGTGGAAAAGGGCAAGTCCAAGAAACTGAAGAGTGTGAAA
GAGCTGCTGGGGATCACCATCATGGAAAGAAGCAGCTTCGAGAAGAATCCCATCGACTTTCTGGAAGCCA
AGGGCTACAAAGAAGTGAAAAAGGACCTGATCATCAAGCTGCCTAAGTACTCCCTGTTCGAGCTGGAAAA
CGGCCGGAAGAGAATGCTGGCCTCTGCCGGCGAACTGCAGAAGGGAAACGAACTGGCCCTGCCCTCCAAA
TATGTGAACTTCCTGTACCTGGCCAGCCACTATGAGAAGCTGAAGGGCTCCCCCGAGGATAATGAGCAGA
AACAGCTGTTTGTGGAACAGCACAAGCACTACCTGGACGAGATCATCGAGCAGATCAGCGAGTTCTCCAA
GAGAGTGATCCTGGCCGACGCTAATCTGGACAAAGTGCTGTCCGCCTACAACAAGCACCGGGATAAGCCC
ATCAGAGAGCAGGCCGAGAATATCATCCACCTGTTTACCCTGACCAATCTGGGAGCCCCTGCCGCCTTCA
AGTACTTTGACACCACCATCGACCGGAAGAGGTACACCAGCACCAAAGAGGTGCTGGACGCCACCCTGAT
CCACCAGAGCATCACCGGCCTGTACGAGACACGGATCGACCTGTCTCAGCTGGGAGGCGACAAAAGGCCG
GCGGCCACGAAAAAGGCCGGCCAGGCAAAAAAGAAAAAGTAAGAATTCCTAGAGCTCGCTGATCAGCCTC
GACTGTGCCTTCTAGTTGCCAGCCATCTGTTGTTTGCCCCTCCCCCGTGCCTTCCTTGACCCTGGAAGGT
GCCACTCCCACTGTCCTTTCCTAATAAAATGAGGAAATTGCATCGCATTGTCTGAGTAGGTGTCATTCTA
TTCTGGGGGGTGGGGTGGGGCAGGACAGCAAGGGGGAGGATTGGGAAGAGAATAGCAGGCATGCTGGGGA
GCGGCCGCAGGAACCCCTAGTGATGGAGTTGGCCACTCCCTCTCTGCGCGCTCGCTCGCTCACTGAGGCC
GGGCGACCAAAGGTCGCCCGACGCCCGGGCTTTGCCCGGGCGGCCTCAGTGAGCGAGCGAGCGCGCAGCT
GCCTGCAGGGGCGCCTGATGCGGTATTTTCTCCTTACGCATCTGTGCGGTATTTCACACCGCATA
[95 nt withheld, positions 4896-4990]
T
[46 nt withheld, positions 4992-5037]
C
[141 nt withheld, positions 5039-5179]
CCTTTGACGTTGGAGTCCACGTTCTTT
[37 nt withheld, positions 5207-5243]
ACTCTATCTCGGGCTATTCTTTTGATTTATAAGGGATTTTGCCGATTTCGGTCTATTGGTTAAAAAATGA
GCTGATTTAACAAAAATTTAACGCGAATTTTAACAAAATATTAACGTTTACAATTTTATGGTGCACTCTC
AGTACAATCTGCTCTGATGCCGCATAGTTAAGCCAGCCCCGACACCCGCCAACACCCGCTGACGCGCCCT
GACGGGCTTGTCTGCTCCCGGCATCCGCTTACAGACAAGCTGTGACCGTCTCCGGGAGCTGCATGTGTCA
GAGGTTTTCACCGTCATCACCGAAACGCGCGAGACGAAAGGGCCTCGTGATACGCCTATTTTTATAGGTT
AATGTCATGATAATAATGGTTTCTTAGACGTCAGGTGGCACTTTTCGGGGAAATGTGCGCGGAACCCCTA
TTTGTTTATTTTTCTAAATACATTCAAATATGTATCCGCTCATGAGACAATAACCCTGATAAATGCTTCA
ATAATATTGAAAAAGGAAGAGTATGAGTATTCAACATTTCCGTGTCGCCCTTATTCCCTTTTTTGCGGCA
TTTTGCCTTCCTGTTTTTGCTCACCCAGAAACGCTGGTGAAAGTAAAAGATGCTGAAGATCAGTTGGGTG
CACGAGTGGGTTACATCGAACTGGATCTCAACAGCGGTAAGATCCTTGAGAGTTTTCGCCCCGAAGAACG
TTTTCCAATGATGAGCACTTTTAAAGTTCTGCTATGTGGCGCGGTATTATCCCGTATTGACGCCGGGCAA
GAGCAACTCGGTCGCCGCATACACTATTCTCAGAATGACTTGGTTGAGTACTCACCAGTCACAGAAAAGC
ATCTTACGGATGGCATGACAGTAAGAGAATTATGCAGTGCTGCCATAACCATGAGTGATAACACTGCGGC
CAACTTACTTCTGACAACGATCGGAGGACCGAAGGAGCTAACCGCTTTTTTGCACAACATGGGGGATCAT
GTAACTCGCCTTGATCGTTGGGAACCGGAGCTGAATGAAGCCATACCAAACGACGAGCGTGACACCACGA
TGCCTGTAGCAATGGCAACAACGTTGCGCAAACTATTAACTGGCGAACTACTTACTCTAGCTTCCCGGCA
ACAATTAATAGACTGGATGGAGGCGGATAAAGTTGCAGGACCACTTCTGCGCTCGGCCCTTCCGGCTGGC
TGGTTTATTGCTGATAAATCTGGAGCCGGTGAGCGTGGAAGCCGCGGTATCATTGCAGCACTGGGGCCAG
ATGGTAAGCCCTCCCGTATCGTAGTTATCTACACGACGGGGAGTCAGGCAACTATGGATGAACGAAATAG
ACAGATCGCTGAGATAGGTGCCTCACTGATTAAGCATTGGTAACTGTCAGACCAAGTTTACTCATATATA
CTTTAGATTGATTTAAAACTTCATTTTTAATTTAAAAGGATCTAGGTGAAGATCCTTTTTGATAATCTCA
TGACCAAAATCCCTTAACGTGAGTTTTCGTTCCACTGAGCGTCAGACCCCGTAGAAAAGATCAAAGGATC
TTCTTGAGATCCTTTTTTTCTGCGCGTAATCTGCTGCTTGCAAACAAAAAAACCACCGCTACCAGCGGTG
GTTTGTTTGCCGGATCAAGAGCTACCAACTCTTTTTCCGAAGGTAACTGGCTTCAGCAGAGCGCAGATAC
CAAATACTGTTCTTCTAGTGTAGCCGTAGTTAGGCCACCACTTCAAGAACTCTGTAGCACCGCCTACATA
CCTCGCTCTGCTAATCCTGTTACCAGTGGCTGCTGCCAGTGGCGATAAGTCGTGTCTTACCGGGTTGGAC
TCAAGACGATAGTTACCGGATAAGGCGCAGCGGTCGGGCTGAACGGGGGGTTCGTGCACACAGCCCAGCT
TGGAGCGAACGACCTACACCGAACTGAGATACCTACAGCGTGAGCTATGAGAAAGCGCCACGCTTCCCGA
AGGGAGAAAGGCGGACAGGTATCCGGTAAGCGGCAGGGTCGGAACAGGAGAGCGCACGAGGGAGCTTCCA
GGGGGAAACGCCTGGTATCTTTATAGTCCTGTCGGGTTTCGCCACCTCTGACTTGAGCGTCGATTTTTGT
GATGCTCGTCAGGGGGGCGGAGCCTATGGAAAAACGCCAGCAACGCGGCCTTTTTACGGTTCCTGGCCTT
TTGCTGGCCTTTTGCTCACATGTGAGGGCCTATTTCCCATGATTCCTTCATATTTGCATATACGATACAA
GGCTGTTAGAGAGATAATTGGAATTAATTTGACTGTAAACACAAAGATATTAGTACAAAATACGTGACGT
AGAAAGTAATAATTTCTTGGGTAGTTTGCAGTTTTAAAATTATGTTTTAAAATGGACTATCATATGCTTA
CCGTAACTTGAAAGTATTTCGATTTCTTGGCTTTATATATCTTGTGGAAAGGACGAAACACCGGGTCTTC
GAGAAGACCTGTTTTAGAGCTAGAAATAGCAAGTTAAAATAAGGCTAGTCCGTTATCAACTTGAAAAAGT
GGCACCGAGTCGGTGCTTTTTTGTTTTAGAGCTAGAAATAGCAAGTTAAAATAAGGCTAGTCCGTTTTTA
GCGCGTGCGCCAATTCTGCAGACAAATGGCTCTAGAGCTGTACAAAAAAGCAGGCTTTAAAGGAACCAAT
TCAGTCGACTGGATCCGGTACCAAGGTCGGGCAGGAAGAGGGCCTATTTCCCATGATTCCTTCATATTTG
CATATACGATACAAGGCTGTTAGAGAGATAATTAGAATTAATTTGACTGTAAACACAAAGATATTAGTAC
AAAATACGTGACGTAGAAAGTAATAATTTCTTGGGTAGTTTGCAGTTTTAAAATTATGTTTTAAAATGGA
CTATCATATGCTTACCGTAACTTGAAAGTATTTCGATTTCTTGGCTTTATATATCTTGTGGAAAGGACGA
AACACCGAGTTCTGTAATTCAGCATAGTTTTAGAGCTAGAAATAGCAAGTTAAAATAAGGCTAGTCCGTT
ATCAACTTGAAAAAGTGGCACCGAGTCGGTGCTTTTTTTAAGCTCCGTTACATAACTTACGGTAAATGGC
CCGCCTGGCTGACCGCCCAACGACCCCCGCCCATTGACGTCAATAGTAACGCCAATAGGGACTTTCCATT
GACGTCAATGGGTGGAGTATTTACGGTAAACTGCCCACTTGGCAGTACATCAAGTGTATCATATGCCAAG
TACGCCCCCTATTGACGTCAATGACGGTAAATGGCCCGCCTGGCATTGTGCCCAGTACATGACCTTATGG
GACTTTCCTACTTGGCAGTACATCTACGTATTAGTCATCGCTATTACCATGGTCGAGGTGAGCCCCACGT
TCTGCTTCACTCTCCCCATCTCCCCCCCCTCCCCACCCCCAATTTTGTATTTATTTATTTTTTAATTATT
TTGTGCAGCGATGGGGG
